>Addgene plasmid #213039 | pAAV-GG | addgene full sequence | sequence record 456645 | Addgene NGS Result
CCTGCAGGCAGCTGCGCGCTCGCTCGCTCACTGAGGCCGCCCGGGCGTCGGGCGACCTTTGGTCGCCCGG
CCTCAGTGAGCGAGCGAGCGCGCAGAGAGGGAGTGGCCAACTCCATCACTAGGGGTTCCTGCGGCCGCAC
GCGTGCTCTTCGCAAGGGTCTTCTGAGTTAAGGGTGTTGCTCTCAATGATTTCATTAATGGTTCAATTTT
TAATTTCTTTTCTTCTGGTTTAAAATTCAAGTTTAAAGTGAAAGTGTAATATGCACCCATTTCTTTAAAT
AAATCTTCTAAATAGTCTACTAATGTTTTATTTTGTTTTTTATAAAATCAAGCAGCCTCTGCTATTAATA
TAGAAGCTTGTATTCCATCTTTATCTCTAGCTGAGTCATCAATTACATATCCATAACTTTCTTCATAAGC
AAAAACAAAATTTAATCCGTTATCTTCTTCTTTAGCAATTTCTCTACCCATTCATTTAAATCCAGTTAAA
GTTTTTACAATATTAACTCCATATTTTTCATGAGCGATTCTATCACCCAAATCACTTGTTACAAAACTTG
AATATAGAGCCGGATTTTTTGGAATGCTATTTAAGCGTTTTAGATTTGATAATTTTCAATCAATTAAAAT
TGGTCCTGTTTGATTTCCATCTAATCTTACAAAATGACCATCATGTTTTATTGCCATTCCAAATCTGTCA
GCAGAAGACATAGCGGTAACCACGTGCGGACCGAGCGGCCGCAGGAACCCCTAGTGATGGAGTTGGCCAC
TCCCTCTCTGCGCGCTCGCTCGCTCACTGAGGCCGGGCGACCAAAGGTCGCCCGACGCCCGGGCTTTGCC
CGGGCGGCCTCAGTGAGCGAGCGAGCGCGCAGCTGCCTGCAGGGGCGCCTGATGCGGTATTTTCTCCTTA
CGCATCTGTGCGGTATTTCACACCGCATA
[95 nt withheld, positions 940-1034]
T
[46 nt withheld, positions 1036-1081]
C
[141 nt withheld, positions 1083-1223]
CCTTTGACGTTGGAGTCCACGTTCTTT
[37 nt withheld, positions 1251-1287]
ACTCTATCTCGGGCTATTCTTTTGATTTATAAGGGATTTTGCCGATTTCGGTCTATTGGTTAAAAAATGA
GCTGATTTAACAAAAATTTAACGCGAATTTTAACAAAATATTAACGTTTACAATTTTATGGTGCACTCTC
AGTACAATCTGCTCTGATGCCGCATAGTTAAGCCAGCCCCGACACCCGCCAACACCCGCTGACGCGCCCT
GACGGGCTTGTCTGCTCCCGGCATCCGCTTACAGACAAGCTGTGACCGTCTCCGGGAGCTGCATGTGTCA
GAGGTTTTCACCGTCATCACCGAAACGCGCGAGACGAAAGGGCCTCGTGATACGCCTATTTTTATAGGTT
AATGTCATGATAATAATGGTTTCTTAGACGTCAGGTGGCACTTTTCGGGGAAATGTGCGCGGAACCCCTA
TTTGTTTATTTTTCTAAATACATTCAAATATGTATCCGCTCATGAGACAATAACCCTGATAAATGCTTCA
ATAATATTGAAAAAGGAAGAGTATGAGTATTCAACATTTCCGTGTCGCCCTTATTCCCTTTTTTGCGGCA
TTTTGCCTTCCTGTTTTTGCTCACCCAGAAACGCTGGTGAAAGTAAAAGATGCTGAAGATCAGTTGGGTG
CACGAGTGGGTTACATCGAACTGGATCTCAACAGCGGTAAGATCCTTGAGAGTTTTCGCCCCGAAGAACG
TTTTCCAATGATGAGCACTTTTAAAGTTCTGCTATGTGGCGCGGTATTATCCCGTATTGACGCCGGGCAA
GAGCAACTCGGTCGCCGCATACACTATTCTCAGAATGACTTGGTTGAGTACTCACCAGTCACAGAAAAGC
ATCTTACGGATGGCATGACAGTAAGAGAATTATGCAGTGCTGCCATAACCATGAGTGATAACACTGCGGC
CAACTTACTTCTGACAACGATCGGAGGACCGAAGGAGCTAACCGCTTTTTTGCACAACATGGGGGATCAT
GTAACTCGCCTTGATCGTTGGGAACCGGAGCTGAATGAAGCCATACCAAACGACGAGCGTGACACCACGA
TGCCTGTAGCAATGGCAACAACGTTGCGCAAACTATTAACTGGCGAACTACTTACTCTAGCTTCCCGGCA
ACAATTAATAGACTGGATGGAGGCGGATAAAGTTGCAGGACCACTTCTGCGCTCGGCCCTTCCGGCTGGC
TGGTTTATTGCTGATAAATCTGGAGCCGGTGAGCGTGGGTCTCGCGGTATCATTGCAGCACTGGGGCCAG
ATGGTAAGCCCTCCCGTATCGTAGTTATCTACACGACGGGGAGTCAGGCAACTATGGATGAACGAAATAG
ACAGATCGCTGAGATAGGTGCCTCACTGATTAAGCATTGGTAACTGTCAGACCAAGTTTACTCATATATA
CTTTAGATTGATTTAAAACTTCATTTTTAATTTAAAAGGATCTAGGTGAAGATCCTTTTTGATAATCTCA
TGACCAAAATCCCTTAACGTGAGTTTTCGTTCCACTGAGCGTCAGACCCCGTAGAAAAGATCAAAGGATC
TTCTTGAGATCCTTTTTTTCTGCGCGTAATCTGCTGCTTGCAAACAAAAAAACCACCGCTACCAGCGGTG
GTTTGTTTGCCGGATCAAGAGCTACCAACTCTTTTTCCGAAGGTAACTGGCTTCAGCAGAGCGCAGATAC
CAAATACTGTTCTTCTAGTGTAGCCGTAGTTAGGCCACCACTTCAAGAACTCTGTAGCACCGCCTACATA
CCTCGCTCTGCTAATCCTGTTACCAGTGGCTGCTGCCAGTGGCGATAAGTCGTGTCTTACCGGGTTGGAC
TCAAGACGATAGTTACCGGATAAGGCGCAGCGGTCGGGCTGAACGGGGGGTTCGTGCACACAGCCCAGCT
TGGAGCGAACGACCTACACCGAACTGAGATACCTACAGCGTGAGCTATGAGAAAGCGCCACGCTTCCCGA
AGGGAGAAAGGCGGACAGGTATCCGGTAAGCGGCAGGGTCGGAACAGGAGAGCGCACGAGGGAGCTTCCA
GGGGGAAACGCCTGGTATCTTTATAGTCCTGTCGGGTTTCGCCACCTCTGACTTGAGCGTCGATTTTTGT
GATGCTCGTCAGGGGGGCGGAGCCTATGGAAAAACGCCAGCAACGCGGCCTTTTTACGGTTCCTGGCCTT
TTGCTGGCCTTTTGCTCACATGT
Features (pLannotate 1.2.2; 10 found; start..end, strand, type, name):
     12..39      +  repeat_region  AAV2 ITR (fragment): inverted terminal repeat of adeno-associated virus serotype 2 inverted
     68..95      +  repeat_region  AAV2 ITR (fragment): inverted terminal repeat of adeno-associated virus serotype 2 inverted
    743..883     +  repeat_region  AAV2 ITR: inverted terminal repeat of adeno-associated virus serotype 2 inverted
    888..939     -  misc_feature   bom (fragment): basis of mobility region from pBR322
    958..1413    +  rep_origin     f1 ori (sequence partly withheld): f1 bacteriophage origin of replication; arrow indicates direction of (+) strand synthesis
   1414..1463    -  misc_feature   bom (fragment): basis of mobility region from pBR322
   1565..1600    -  CDS            rop (fragment): Rop protein, which maintains plasmids at low copy number; rop
   1695..1799    +  promoter       AmpR promoter: bla
   1800..2660    +  CDS            AmpR: β-lactamase; bla; confers resistance to ampicillin, carbenicillin, and related antibiotics
   2831..3419    +  rep_origin     ori: high-copy-number ColE1/pMB1/pBR322/pUC origin of replication
