[The description below was written by a language model from this plasmid's Addgene catalogue record and pLannotate feature annotations shown in this document.]
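Description:
pAAV-GG is an empty adeno-associated virus (AAV) backbone derived from pAAV-MCS and adapted as a destination vector for Golden Gate assembly of gene-editing donor templates. The backbone was modified by inserting a stuffer sequence flanked by BbsI/BpiI sites. Digestion with this type IIS enzyme releases the stuffer and leaves the overhangs AGCG and GCAA, so compatible fragments such as homology arms and a payload cassette can be ligated directionally between the viral repeats in a single reaction. No promoter, tag or insert is recorded, as expected for an empty acceptor. Any expression elements must be supplied by the assembled donor.

The annotated sequence shows AAV2 inverted terminal repeats on either side of the cloning region. One is detected as a complete ITR and the other only as short fragments, which may reflect the difficulty of sequencing and annotating these structured repeats rather than a true truncation. The ITRs are the cis elements needed for replication and packaging of the intervening DNA into AAV particles when rep, cap and helper functions are provided in trans. Propagation in E. coli relies on a high-copy ColE1/pUC-type origin, with selection by the ampicillin resistance gene (β-lactamase) under its own promoter. An f1 origin and small remnants of pBR322 bom and rop sequences are also present. The sequenced record is 3,480 nt, shorter than the 4,650 bp listed for the parental backbone. The catalogue does not explain this difference, though it would fit replacement of the original expression cassette by the stuffer. According to the associated publication title, the vector is used for simplified assembly of AAV donor templates for gene editing in human pluripotent stem cells.
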