Addgene plasmid #213039: pAAV-GG
Purpose: (Empty Backbone) AAV backbone for Golden Gate assembly of donor templates using BbsI/BpiI (overhangs AGCG and GCAA, respectively)
Depositing lab: Fredrik Sterky. Depositing organization: Goteborgs Universitet. Publication: Efficient Gene-Editing in Human Pluripotent Stem Cells Through Simplified Assembly of Adeno-Associated Viral (AAV) Donor Templates. De La Cruz BM, Mitra S, He B, Celik M, Kaminski D, Smedler E, Sterky FH. Bio Protoc. 2024 Nov 5;14(21):e5097. doi: 10.21769/BioProtoc.5097. eCollection 2024 Nov 5. PubMed 39525974.
Backbone
  Vector backbone: pAAV-MCS
  Backbone size (bp): 4650
  Modifications to backbone: Inserted BbsI-flanked stuffer sequence
  Vector type: AAV ; vector for Golden gate assembly
  Promoter: N/A
  Tag / fusion protein: N/A
Growth in bacteria
  Bacterial resistance: Ampicillin, 100 μg/mL
  Growth temperature: 37°C
  Growth strain: NEB Stable
  Copy number: Unknown
Terms and licenses: Academic/Nonprofit Terms; Industry Terms: Not Available to Industry
How to cite: pAAV-GG was a gift from Fredrik Sterky (Addgene plasmid # 213039 ; http://n2t.net/addgene:213039 ; RRID:Addgene_213039)
